Addgene plasmid #143739: TFORF0983
Purpose: Lentiviral vector for overexpressing transcription factor ORFs with unique 24-bp barcodes. Barcodes facilitate identification of transcription factors in pooled screens.
Depositing lab: Feng Zhang. Depositing organization: Broad Institute. Publication: A transcription factor atlas of directed differentiation. Joung J, Ma S, Tay T, Geiger-Schuller KR, Kirchgatterer PC, Verdine VK, Guo B, Arias-Garcia MA, Allen WE, Singh A, Kuksenko O, Abudayyeh OO, Gootenberg JS, Fu Z, Macrae RK, Buenrostro JD, Regev A, Zhang F. Cell. 2023 Jan 5;186(1):209-229.e26. doi: 10.1016/j.cell.2022.11.026. PubMed 36608654.
Backbone
  Vector backbone: pLX_TRC317
  Backbone manufacturer: Broad Institute Genetic Perturbation Platform
  Backbone size w/o insert (bp): 8264
  Vector type: Mammalian Expression, Lentiviral
  Selectable markers: Puromycin
Growth in bacteria
  Bacterial resistance: Ampicillin, 100 μg/mL
  Growth temperature: 37°C
  Growth strain: NEB Stable
  Copy number: High Copy
Gene/Insert
  Gene/Insert name: KLF5
  Species: H. sapiens (human)
  Insert size (bp): 1475
  Entrez Gene: KLF5 (a.k.a. BTEB2, CKLF, IKLF)
  Promoter: EF1a
  Cloning method: Unknown
  Sequencing primers: 5′ GGGTGGAGACTGAAGTTAGGCCAG; 3′ CACATAGCGTAAAAGGAGCAACATAG
Terms and licenses: Academic/Nonprofit Terms; Industry Terms: Not Available to Industry
Depositor comments: NM_001730,ENST00000377687 . The transcription factor ORF portion of this plasmid was synthesized by Genewiz. Please test multiple small colonies in case of plasmid recombination. To make this collection available in a timely manner, a portion of this collection was not fully sequenced by Addgene. If an Addgene verified full plasmid sequence is not available, please contact us prior to placing an order to request the full sequence.
How to cite: TFORF0983 was a gift from Feng Zhang (Addgene plasmid # 143739 ; http://n2t.net/addgene:143739 ; RRID:Addgene_143739)
