[The description below was written by a language model from this plasmid's Addgene catalogue record and pLannotate feature annotations shown in this document.]
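Description:
TFORF0983 is a lentiviral mammalian expression plasmid built on the pLX_TRC317 backbone, carrying the human transcription factor KLF5 (also known as BTEB2, CKLF or IKLF) as an overexpression ORF. It belongs to a barcoded transcription factor ORF collection in which each construct carries a unique 24-bp barcode, so that the factor delivered to a cell can be identified in pooled screens. The barcode is not annotated in the feature table, so its position is not given by the record. In bacteria the plasmid is maintained through a high-copy ColE1/pUC-type origin and ampicillin resistance (AmpR). An f1 origin and remnants of lac and T7/T3 cloning elements are also present in the backbone. The depositor notes that the plasmid can recombine.

The viral portion follows a third-generation, self-inactivating design. An RSV promoter drives a truncated HIV-1 5' LTR, followed by the Ψ packaging signal with a gag fragment, the Rev response element for Rev-dependent nuclear export of the genomic RNA, a cPPT/CTS, and a ΔU3 3' LTR followed by an SV40 polyadenylation signal. Between the LTRs are two expression units. An SV40 early promoter drives the puromycin N-acetyltransferase gene, allowing selection of transduced mammalian cells. Downstream, the strong constitutive EF-1α promoter drives the KLF5 coding sequence. A WPRE after the ORF enhances transcript stability and expression. A short U6 promoter fragment annotated between the ORF and the WPRE appears to be a residual sequence match rather than a functional unit. The construct is intended for producing lentivirus for stable KLF5 overexpression, individually or within pooled transcription factor screens such as directed differentiation studies.
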