Features (pLannotate 1.2.2; 31 found; start..end, strand, type, name):
      5..231     +  promoter       RSV promoter: Rous sarcoma virus enhancer/promoter
    232..412     +  LTR            5' LTR (truncated): truncated 5' long terminal repeat (LTR) from HIV-1
    459..584     +  misc_feature   HIV-1 Ψ: packaging signal of human immunodeficiency virus type 1
    568..931     +  CDS            HIV-1 gag (fragment): gag protein from human immunodeficiency virus 1; gag
   1077..1310    +  misc_feature   RRE: The Rev response element (RRE) of HIV-1 allows for Rev-dependent mRNA export from the nucleus to the cytoplasm.
   1687..1713    +  CDS            Rev (fragment): human immunodeficiency virus 1 (HIV-1) Rev protein; rev; enhances nuclear export of unspliced and incompletely spliced viral mRNAs
   1720..1743    +  promoter       SV40 promoter (fragment): SV40 early promoter
   1744..1815    +  promoter       SV40 promoter (fragment): SV40 enhancer and early promoter
   1839..1974    +  rep_origin     SV40 ori: SV40 origin of replication
   2020..2616    +  CDS            PuroR (fragment): puromycin N-acetyltransferase; pac from Streptomyces; confers resistance to puromycin
   2665..2782    +  misc_feature   cPPT/CTS: central polypurine tract and central termination sequence of HIV-1
   2847..2913    +  CDS            small t antigen (fragment): SV40 (simian virus 40) small t antigen
   2920..4098    +  promoter       EF-1α promoter: strong constitutive promoter for human elongation factor EF-1α
   4115..5437    +  CDS            KLF5: KLF5_HUMAN - Also known as BTEB2, CKLF, IKLF. Experimental evidence at protein level: Swiss-Prot protein existence level 1. Transcription factor that binds to GC box promoter elements. Activates the transcription of these genes. From Homo sapiens (Human).
   5501..5554    +  promoter       U6 promoter (fragment): RNA polymerase III promoter for human U6 snRNA
   5596..6184    +  misc_feature   WPRE: woodchuck hepatitis virus posttranscriptional regulatory element
   6235..6254    +  misc_feature   cPPT/CTS (fragment): central polypurine tract and central termination sequence of HIV-1
   6256..6489    +  LTR            3' LTR (ΔU3): self-inactivating 3' long terminal repeat (LTR) from HIV-1
   6567..6688    +  polyA_signal   SV40 poly(A) signal: SV40 polyadenylation signal
   6728..6863    +  rep_origin     SV40 ori: SV40 origin of replication
   6884..6902    -  promoter       T7 promoter: promoter for bacteriophage T7 RNA polymerase
   6910..7065    +  CDS            lacZα (fragment): LacZα fragment of β-galactosidase; lacZ fragment
   7070..7498    +  rep_origin     f1 ori (sequence partly withheld): f1 bacteriophage origin of replication; arrow indicates direction of (+) strand synthesis
   7551..7655    +  promoter       AmpR promoter: bla
   7656..8516    +  CDS            AmpR: β-lactamase; bla; confers resistance to ampicillin, carbenicillin, and related antibiotics
   8687..9275    +  rep_origin     ori: high-copy-number ColE1/pMB1/pBR322/pUC origin of replication
   9458..9550    +  CDS            lacI (fragment): lac repressor; lacI; The lac repressor binds to the lac operator to inhibit transcription in E. coli. This inhibition can be relieved by adding lactose or isopropyl-β-D-thiogalactopyranoside (IPTG).
   9563..9584    +  protein_bind   CAP binding site: CAP binding activates transcription in the presence of cAMP. E. coli catabolite activator protein
   9599..9629    +  promoter       lac promoter: promoter for the E. coli lac operon
   9637..9653    +  protein_bind   lac operator: The lac repressor binds to the lac operator to inhibit transcription in E. coli. This inhibition can be relieved by adding lactose or isopropyl-β-D-thiogalactopyranoside (IPTG). lac repressor encoded by lacI
   9698..9716    +  promoter       T3 promoter: promoter for bacteriophage T3 RNA polymerase
>Addgene plasmid #143739 | TFORF0983 | addgene full sequence | sequence record 407888 | Addgene NGS Result
TTAATGTAGTCTTATGCAATACTCTTGTAGTCTTGCAACATGGTAACGATGAGTTAGCAACATGCCTTAC
AAGGAGAGAAAAAGCACCGTGCATGCCGATTGGTGGAAGTAAGGTGGTACGATCGTGCCTTATTAGGAAG
GCAACAGACGGGTCTGACATGGATTGGACGAACCACTGAATTGCCGCATTGCAGAGATATTGTATTTAAG
TGCCTAGCTCGATACATAAACGGGTCTCTCTGGTTAGACCAGATCTGAGCCTGGGAGCTCTCTGGCTAAC
TAGGGAACCCACTGCTTAAGCCTCAATAAAGCTTGCCTTGAGTGCTTCAAGTAGTGTGTGCCCGTCTGTT
GTGTGACTCTGGTAACTAGAGATCCCTCAGACCCTTTTAGTCAGTGTGGAAAATCTCTAGCAGTGGCGCC
CGAACAGGGACTTGAAAGCGAAAGGGAAACCAGAGGAGCTCTCTCGACGCAGGACTCGGCTTGCTGAAGC
GCGCACGGCAAGAGGCGAGGGGCGGCGACTGGTGAGTACGCCAAAAATTTTGACTAGCGGAGGCTAGAAG
GAGAGAGATGGGTGCGAGAGCGTCAGTATTAAGCGGGGGAGAATTAGATCGCGATGGGAAAAAATTCGGT
TAAGGCCAGGGGGAAAGAAAAAATATAAATTAAAACATATAGTATGGGCAAGCAGGGAGCTAGAACGATT
CGCAGTTAATCCTGGCCTGTTAGAAACATCAGAAGGCTGTAGACAAATACTGGGACAGCTACAACCATCC
CTTCAGACAGGATCAGAAGAACTTAGATCATTATATAATACAGTAGCAACCCTCTATTGTGTGCATCAAA
GGATAGAGATAAAAGACACCAAGGAAGCTTTAGACAAGATAGAGGAAGAGCAAAACAAAAGTAAGACCAC
CGCACAGCAAGCGGCCGCTGATCTTCAGACCTGGAGGAGGAGATATGAGGGACAATTGGAGAAGTGAATT
ATATAAATATAAAGTAGTAAAAATTGAACCATTAGGAGTAGCACCCACCAAGGCAAAGAGAAGAGTGGTG
CAGAGAGAAAAAAGAGCAGTGGGAATAGGAGCTTTGTTCCTTGGGTTCTTGGGAGCAGCAGGAAGCACTA
TGGGCGCAGCGTCAATGACGCTGACGGTACAGGCCAGACAATTATTGTCTGGTATAGTGCAGCAGCAGAA
CAATTTGCTGAGGGCTATTGAGGCGCAACAGCATCTGTTGCAACTCACAGTCTGGGGCATCAAGCAGCTC
CAGGCAAGAATCCTGGCTGTGGAAAGATACCTAAAGGATCAACAGCTCCTGGGGATTTGGGGTTGCTCTG
GAAAACTCATTTGCACCACTGCTGTGCCTTGGAATGCTAGTTGGAGTAATAAATCTCTGGAACAGATTTG
GAATCACACGACCTGGATGGAGTGGGACAGAGAAATTAACAATTACACAAGCTTAATACACTCCTTAATT
GAAGAATCGCAAAACCAGCAAGAAAAGAATGAACAAGAATTATTGGAATTAGATAAATGGGCAAGTTTGT
GGAATTGGTTTAACATAACAAATTGGCTGTGGTATATAAAATTATTCATAATGATAGTAGGAGGCTTGGT
AGGTTTAAGAATAGTTTTTGCTGTACTTTCTATAGTGAATAGAGTTAGGCAGGGATATTCACCATTATCG
TTTCAGACCCACCTCCCAACCCCGAGGGGACCCATGCATTGCATCTCAATTAGTCAGCAACCAGGTGTGG
AAAGTCCCCAGGCTCCCCAGCAGGCAGAAGTATGCAAAGCATGCGTCTCAATTAGTCAGCAACCATAGTC
CCGCCCCTAACTCCGCCCATCCCGCCCCTAACTCCGCCCAGTTCCGCCCATTCTCCGCCCCATGGCTGAC
TAATTTTTTTTATTTATGCAGAGGCCGAGGCCGCCTCGGCCTCTGAGCTATTCCAGAAGTAGTGAGGAGG
CTTTTTTGGAGGCCTAGGCTTTTGCAAAAAGCTTTCTAGAGGTACCACCGGAGCTTACCATGACCGAGTA
CAAGCCCACGGTGCGCCTCGCCACCCGCGACGACGTCCCCAGGGCCGTACGCACCCTCGCCGCCGCGTTC
GCCGACTACCCCGCCACGCGCCACACCGTCGATCCGGACCGCCACATCGAGCGGGTCACCGAGCTGCAAG
AACTCTTCCTCACGCGCGTCGGGCTCGACATCGGCAAGGTGTGGGTCGCGGACGACGGCGCCGCCGTGGC
GGTCTGGACCACGCCGGAGAGCGTCGAAGCGGGGGCGGTGTTCGCCGAGATCGGCCCGCGCATGGCCGAG
TTGAGCGGTTCCCGGCTGGCCGCGCAGCAACAGATGGAAGGCCTCCTGGCGCCGCACCGGCCCAAGGAGC
CCGCGTGGTTCCTGGCCACCGTCGGCGTCTCGCCCGACCACCAGGGCAAGGGTCTGGGCAGCGCCGTCGT
GCTCCCCGGAGTGGAGGCGGCCGAGCGCGCCGGGGTGCCCGCCTTCCTGGAGACCTCCGCGCCCCGCAAC
CTCCCCTTCTACGAGCGGCTCGGCTTCACCGTCACCGCCGACGTCGAGGTGCCCGAAGGACCGCGCACCT
GGTGCATGACCCGCAAGCCCGGTGCCAGTTAACGAATTCTAGATCTTGAGACAAATGGCAGTATTCATCC
ACAATTTTAAAAGAAAAGGGGGGATTGGGGGGTACAGTGCAGGGGAAAGAATAGTAGACATAATAGCAAC
AGACATACAAACTAAAGAATTACAAAAACAAATTACAAAAATTCAAAATTTTCGGGTTTATTACAGGGAC
AGCAGAGATCCACTTTGGCGCCGGCTCGAGGCCTGCAGGTGCAAAGATGGATAAAGTTTTAAACAGAGAG
GAATCTTTGCAGCTAATGGACCTTCTAGGTCTTGAAAGGAGTGGGAATTGGCTCCGGTGCCCGTCAGTGG
GCAGAGCGCACATCGCCCACAGTCCCCGAGAAGTTGGGGGGAGGGGTCGGCAATTGAACCGGTGCCTAGA
GAAGGTGGCGCGGGGTAAACTGGGAAAGTGATGTCGTGTACTGGCTCCGCCTTTTTCCCGAGGGTGGGGG
AGAACCGTATATAAGTGCAGTAGTCGCCGTGAACGTTCTTTTTCGCAACGGGTTTGCCGCCAGAACACAG
GTAAGTGCCGTGTGTGGTTCCCGCGGGCCTGGCCTCTTTACGGGTTATGGCCCTTGCGTGCCTTGAATTA
CTTCCACCTGGCTGCAGTACGTGATTCTTGATCCCGAGCTTCGGGTTGGAAGTGGGTGGGAGAGTTCGAG
GCCTTGCGCTTAAGGAGCCCCTTCGCCTCGTGCTTGAGTTGAGGCCTGGCCTGGGCGCTGGGGCCGCCGC
GTGCGAATCTGGTGGCACCTTCGCGCCTGTCTCGCTGCTTTCGATAAGTCTCTAGCCATTTAAAATTTTT
GATGACCTGCTGCGACGCTTTTTTTCTGGCAAGATAGTCTTGTAAATGCGGGCCAAGATCTGCACACTGG
TATTTCGGTTTTTGGGGCCGCGGGCGGCGACGGGGCCCGTGCGTCCCAGCGCACATGTTCGGCGAGGCGG
GGCCTGCGAGCGCGGCCACCGAGAATCGGACGGGGGTAGTCTCAAGCTGGCCGGCCTGCTCTGGTGCCTG
GCCTCGCGCCGCCGTGTATCGCCCCGCCCTGGGCGGCAAGGCTGGCCCGGTCGGCACCAGTTGCGTGAGC
GGAAAGATGGCCGCTTCCCGGCCCTGCTGCAGGGAGCTCAAAATGGAGGACGCGGCGCTCGGGAGAGCGG
GCGGGTGAGTCACCCACACAAAGGAAAAGGGCCTTTCCGTCCTCAGCCGTCGCTTCATGTGACTCCACGG
AGTACCGGGCGCCGTCCAGGCACCTCGATTAGTTCTCGAGCTTTTGGAGTACGTCGTCTTTAGGTTGGGG
GGAGGGGTTTTATGCGATGGAGTTTCCCCACACTGAGTGGGTGGAGACTGAAGTTAGGCCAGCTTGGCAC
TTGATGTAATTCTCCTTGGAATTTGCCCTTTTTGAGTTTGGATCTTGGTTCATTCTCAAGCCTCAGACAG
TGGTTCAAAGTTTTTTTCTTCCATTTCAGGTGTCGTGAGGCTAGCACCGCCACCATGGCTACAAGGGTGC
TGAGCATGAGCGCCCGCCTGGGACCCGTGCCCCAGCCGCCGGCGCCGCAGGACGAGCCGGTGTTCGCGCA
GCTCAAGCCGGTGCTGGGCGCCGCGAATCCGGCCCGCGACGCGGCGCTCTTCCCCGGCGAGGAGCTGAAG
CACGCGCACCACCGCCCGCAGGCGCAGCCCGCGCCCGCGCAGGCCCCGCAGCCGGCCCAGCCGCCCGCCA
CCGGCCCGCGGCTGCCTCCAGAGGACCTGGTCCAGACAAGATGTGAAATGGAGAAGTATCTGACACCTCA
GCTTCCTCCAGTTCCTATAATTCCAGAGCATAAAAAGTATAGACGAGACAGTGCCTCAGTCGTAGACCAG
TTCTTCACTGACACTGAAGGGTTACCTTACAGTATCAACATGAACGTCTTCCTCCCTGACATCACTCACC
TGAGAACTGGCCTCTACAAATCCCAGAGACCGTGCGTAACACACATCAAGACAGAACCTGTTGCCATTTT
CAGCCACCAGAGTGAAACGACTGCCCCTCCTCCGGCCCCGACCCAGGCCCTCCCTGAGTTCACCAGTATA
TTCAGCTCACACCAGACCGCAGCTCCAGAGGTGAACAATATTTTCATCAAACAAGAACTTCCTACACCAG
ATCTTCATCTTTCTGTCCCTACCCAGCAGGGCCACCTGTACCAGCTACTGAATACACCGGATCTAGATAT
GCCCAGTTCTACAAATCAGACAGCAGCAATGGACACTCTTAATGTTTCTATGTCAGCTGCCATGGCAGGC
CTTAACACACACACCTCTGCTGTTCCGCAGACTGCAGTGAAACAATTCCAGGGCATGCCCCCTTGCACAT
ACACAATGCCAAGTCAGTTTCTTCCACAACAGGCCACTTACTTTCCCCCGTCACCACCAAGCTCAGAGCC
TGGAAGTCCAGATAGACAAGCAGAGATGCTCCAGAATTTAACCCCACCTCCATCCTATGCTGCTACAATT
GCTTCTAAACTGGCAATTCACAATCCAAATTTACCCACCACCCTGCCAGTTAACTCACAAAACATCCAAC
CTGTCAGATACAATAGAAGGAGTAACCCCGATTTGGAGAAACGACGCATCCACTACTGCGATTACCCTGG
TTGCACAAAAGTTTATACCAAGTCTTCTCATTTAAAAGCTCACCTGAGGACTCACACTGGTGAAAAGCCA
TACAAGTGTACCTGGGAAGGCTGCGACTGGAGGTTCGCGCGATCGGATGAGCTGACCCGCCACTACCGGA
AGCACACAGGCGCCAAGCCCTTCCAGTGCGGGGTGTGCAACCGCAGCTTCTCGCGCTCTGACCACCTGGC
CCTGCATATGAAGAGGCACCAGAACTAGTAATGAACTAGTCCGTAACTTGAAAGTATTTCGATTTCTTGG
CTTTATATATCTTGTGGAAAGGACGAGGGTTATCCGCTCGTCGGAAGTTAACGCGTTAAGTCGACAATCA
ACCTCTGGATTACAAAATTTGTGAAAGATTGACTGGTATTCTTAACTATGTTGCTCCTTTTACGCTATGT
GGATACGCTGCTTTAATGCCTTTGTATCATGCTATTGCTTCCCGTATGGCTTTCATTTTCTCCTCCTTGT
ATAAATCCTGGTTGCTGTCTCTTTATGAGGAGTTGTGGCCCGTTGTCAGGCAACGTGGCGTGGTGTGCAC
TGTGTTTGCTGACGCAACCCCCACTGGTTGGGGCATTGCCACCACCTGTCAGCTCCTTTCCGGGACTTTC
GCTTTCCCCCTCCCTATTGCCACGGCGGAACTCATCGCCGCCTGCCTTGCCCGCTGCTGGACAGGGGCTC
GGCTGTTGGGCACTGACAATTCCGTGGTGTTGTCGGGGAAATCATCGTCCTTTCCTTGGCTGCTCGCCTG
TGTTGCCACCTGGATTCTGCGCGGGACGTCCTTCTGCTACGTCCCTTCGGCCCTCAATCCAGCGGACCTT
CCTTCCCGCGGCCTGCTGCCGGCTCTGCGGCCTCTTCCGCGTCTTCGCCTTCGCCCTCAGACGAGTCGGA
TCTCCCTTTGGGCCGCCTCCCCGCGTCGACTTTAAGACCAATGACTTACAAGGCAGCTGTAGATCTTAGC
CACTTTTTAAAAGAAAAGGGGGGACTGGAAGGGCTAATTCACTCCCAACGAAGACAAGATCTGCTTTTTG
CTTGTACTGGGTCTCTCTGGTTAGACCAGATCTGAGCCTGGGAGCTCTCTGGCTAACTAGGGAACCCACT
GCTTAAGCCTCAATAAAGCTTGCCTTGAGTGCTTCAAGTAGTGTGTGCCCGTCTGTTGTGTGACTCTGGT
AACTAGAGATCCCTCAGACCCTTTTAGTCAGTGTGGAAAATCTCTAGCAGTACGTATAGTAGTTCATGTC
ATCTTATTATTCAGTATTTATAACTTGCAAAGAAATGAATATCAGAGAGTGAGAGGAACTTGTTTATTGC
AGCTTATAATGGTTACAAATAAAGCAATAGCATCACAAATTTCACAAATAAAGCATTTTTTTCACTGCAT
TCTAGTTGTGGTTTGTCCAAACTCATCAATGTATCTTATCATGTCTGGCTCTAGCTATCCCGCCCCTAAC
TCCGCCCATCCCGCCCCTAACTCCGCCCAGTTCCGCCCATTCTCCGCCCCATGGCTGACTAATTTTTTTT
ATTTATGCAGAGGCCGAGGCCGCCTCGGCCTCTGAGCTATTCCAGAAGTAGTGAGGAGGCTTTTTTGGAG
GCCTAGGGACGTACCCAATTCGCCCTATAGTGAGTCGTATTACGCGCGCTCACTGGCCGTCGTTTTACAA
CGTCGTGACTGGGAAAACCCTGGCGTTACCCAACTTAATCGCCTTGCAGCACATCCCCCTTTCGCCAGCT
GGCGTAATAGCGAAGAGGCCCGCACCGATCGCCCTTCCCAACAGTTGCGCAGCCTGAATGGCGAATGGG
[124 nt withheld, positions 7070-7193]
C
[91 nt withheld, positions 7195-7285]
A
[49 nt withheld, positions 7287-7335]
CCTTTGACGTTGGAGTCCACGTTCTTT
[37 nt withheld, positions 7363-7399]
ACCCTATCTCGGTCTATTCTTTTGATTTATAAGGGATTTTGCCGATTTCGGCCTATTGGTTAAAAAATGA
GCTGATTTAACAAAAATTTAACGCGAATTTTAACAAAATATTAACGCTTACAATTTAGGTGGCACTTTTC
GGGGAAATGTGCGCGGAACCCCTATTTGTTTATTTTTCTAAATACATTCAAATATGTATCCGCTCATGAG
ACAATAACCCTGATAAATGCTTCAATAATATTGAAAAAGGAAGAGTATGAGTATTCAACATTTCCGTGTC
GCCCTTATTCCCTTTTTTGCGGCATTTTGCCTTCCTGTTTTTGCTCACCCAGAAACGCTGGTGAAAGTAA
AAGATGCTGAAGATCAGTTGGGTGCACGAGTGGGTTACATCGAACTGGATCTCAACAGCGGTAAGATCCT
TGAGAGTTTTCGCCCCGAAGAACGTTTTCCAATGATGAGCACTTTTAAAGTTCTGCTATGTGGCGCGGTA
TTATCCCGTATTGACGCCGGGCAAGAGCAACTCGGTCGCCGCATACACTATTCTCAGAATGACTTGGTTG
AGTACTCACCAGTCACAGAAAAGCATCTTACGGATGGCATGACAGTAAGAGAATTATGCAGTGCTGCCAT
AACCATGAGTGATAACACTGCGGCCAACTTACTTCTGACAACGATCGGAGGACCGAAGGAGCTAACCGCT
TTTTTGCACAACATGGGGGATCATGTAACTCGCCTTGATCGTTGGGAACCGGAGCTGAATGAAGCCATAC
CAAACGACGAGCGTGACACCACGATGCCTGTAGCAATGGCAACAACGTTGCGCAAACTATTAACTGGCGA
ACTACTTACTCTAGCTTCCCGGCAACAATTAATAGACTGGATGGAGGCGGATAAAGTTGCAGGACCACTT
CTGCGCTCGGCCCTTCCGGCTGGCTGGTTTATTGCTGATAAATCTGGAGCCGGTGAGCGTGGGTCTCGCG
GTATCATTGCAGCACTGGGGCCAGATGGTAAGCCCTCCCGTATCGTAGTTATCTACACGACGGGGAGTCA
GGCAACTATGGATGAACGAAATAGACAGATCGCTGAGATAGGTGCCTCACTGATTAAGCATTGGTAACTG
TCAGACCAAGTTTACTCATATATACTTTAGATTGATTTAAAACTTCATTTTTAATTTAAAAGGATCTAGG
TGAAGATCCTTTTTGATAATCTCATGACCAAAATCCCTTAACGTGAGTTTTCGTTCCACTGAGCGTCAGA
CCCCGTAGAAAAGATCAAAGGATCTTCTTGAGATCCTTTTTTTCTGCGCGTAATCTGCTGCTTGCAAACA
AAAAAACCACCGCTACCAGCGGTGGTTTGTTTGCCGGATCAAGAGCTACCAACTCTTTTTCCGAAGGTAA
CTGGCTTCAGCAGAGCGCAGATACCAAATACTGTTCTTCTAGTGTAGCCGTAGTTAGGCCACCACTTCAA
GAACTCTGTAGCACCGCCTACATACCTCGCTCTGCTAATCCTGTTACCAGTGGCTGCTGCCAGTGGCGAT
AAGTCGTGTCTTACCGGGTTGGACTCAAGACGATAGTTACCGGATAAGGCGCAGCGGTCGGGCTGAACGG
GGGGTTCGTGCACACAGCCCAGCTTGGAGCGAACGACCTACACCGAACTGAGATACCTACAGCGTGAGCT
ATGAGAAAGCGCCACGCTTCCCGAAGGGAGAAAGGCGGACAGGTATCCGGTAAGCGGCAGGGTCGGAACA
GGAGAGCGCACGAGGGAGCTTCCAGGGGGAAACGCCTGGTATCTTTATAGTCCTGTCGGGTTTCGCCACC
TCTGACTTGAGCGTCGATTTTTGTGATGCTCGTCAGGGGGGCGGAGCCTATGGAAAAACGCCAGCAACGC
GGCCTTTTTACGGTTCCTGGCCTTTTGCTGGCCTTTTGCTCACATGTTCTTTCCTGCGTTATCCCCTGAT
TCTGTGGATAACCGTATTACCGCCTTTGAGTGAGCTGATACCGCTCGCCGCAGCCGAACGACCGAGCGCA
GCGAGTCAGTGAGCGAGGAAGCGGAAGAGCGCCCAATACGCAAACCGCCTCTCCCCGCGCGTTGGCCGAT
TCATTAATGCAGCTGGCACGACAGGTTTCCCGACTGGAAAGCGGGCAGTGAGCGCAACGCAATTAATGTG
AGTTAGCTCACTCATTAGGCACCCCAGGCTTTACACTTTATGCTTCCGGCTCGTATGTTGTGTGGAATTG
TGAGCGGATAACAATTTCACACAGGAAACAGCTATGACCATGATTACGCCAAGCGCGCAATTAACCCTCA
CTAAAGGGAACAAAAGCTGGAGCTGCAAGC
