>Addgene plasmid #143739 | TFORF0983 | depositor partial sequence | sequence record 283344 | Insert
ACCGCCACCATGGCTACAAGGGTGCTGAGCATGAGCGCCCGCCTGGGACCCGTGCCCCAGCCGCCGGCGC
CGCAGGACGAGCCGGTGTTCGCGCAGCTCAAGCCGGTGCTGGGCGCCGCGAATCCGGCCCGCGACGCGGC
GCTCTTCCCCGGCGAGGAGCTGAAGCACGCGCACCACCGCCCGCAGGCGCAGCCCGCGCCCGCGCAGGCC
CCGCAGCCGGCCCAGCCGCCCGCCACCGGCCCGCGGCTGCCTCCAGAGGACCTGGTCCAGACAAGATGTG
AAATGGAGAAGTATCTGACACCTCAGCTTCCTCCAGTTCCTATAATTCCAGAGCATAAAAAGTATAGACG
AGACAGTGCCTCAGTCGTAGACCAGTTCTTCACTGACACTGAAGGGTTACCTTACAGTATCAACATGAAC
GTCTTCCTCCCTGACATCACTCACCTGAGAACTGGCCTCTACAAATCCCAGAGACCGTGCGTAACACACA
TCAAGACAGAACCTGTTGCCATTTTCAGCCACCAGAGTGAAACGACTGCCCCTCCTCCGGCCCCGACCCA
GGCCCTCCCTGAGTTCACCAGTATATTCAGCTCACACCAGACCGCAGCTCCAGAGGTGAACAATATTTTC
ATCAAACAAGAACTTCCTACACCAGATCTTCATCTTTCTGTCCCTACCCAGCAGGGCCACCTGTACCAGC
TACTGAATACACCGGATCTAGATATGCCCAGTTCTACAAATCAGACAGCAGCAATGGACACTCTTAATGT
TTCTATGTCAGCTGCCATGGCAGGCCTTAACACACACACCTCTGCTGTTCCGCAGACTGCAGTGAAACAA
TTCCAGGGCATGCCCCCTTGCACATACACAATGCCAAGTCAGTTTCTTCCACAACAGGCCACTTACTTTC
CCCCGTCACCACCAAGCTCAGAGCCTGGAAGTCCAGATAGACAAGCAGAGATGCTCCAGAATTTAACCCC
ACCTCCATCCTATGCTGCTACAATTGCTTCTAAACTGGCAATTCACAATCCAAATTTACCCACCACCCTG
CCAGTTAACTCACAAAACATCCAACCTGTCAGATACAATAGAAGGAGTAACCCCGATTTGGAGAAACGAC
GCATCCACTACTGCGATTACCCTGGTTGCACAAAAGTTTATACCAAGTCTTCTCATTTAAAAGCTCACCT
GAGGACTCACACTGGTGAAAAGCCATACAAGTGTACCTGGGAAGGCTGCGACTGGAGGTTCGCGCGATCG
GATGAGCTGACCCGCCACTACCGGAAGCACACAGGCGCCAAGCCCTTCCAGTGCGGGGTGTGCAACCGCA
GCTTCTCGCGCTCTGACCACCTGGCCCTGCATATGAAGAGGCACCAGAACTAGTAATGAACTAGTCCGTA
ACTTGAAAGTATTTCGATTTCTTGGCTTTATATATCTTGTGGAAAGGACGAGGGTTATCCGCTCGTCGGA
AGTTA
