>Addgene plasmid #143739 | TFORF0983 | depositor partial sequence | sequence record 283345 | Barcode
GGGTTATCCGCTCGTCGGAAGTTA
